>Addgene plasmid #156620 | pD649-HAsp-CEACAM21-Fc(DAPA)-AviTag-6xHis | depositor full sequence | sequence record 302349 | Full Sequence
TTTCAATATTATTGAAGCATTTATCAGGGTTATTGTCTCATGAGCGGATACATATTTGAATGTATTTAGA
AAAATAAACAAATAGGGGTCAGTGTTACAACCAATTAACCAATTCTGAACATTATCGCGAGCCCATTTAT
ACCTGAATATGGCTCATAACACCCCTTGCTCATGACCAAAATCCCTTAACGTGAGTTACGCGCGCGTCGT
TCCACTGAGCGTCAGACCCCGTAGAAAAGATCAAAGGATCTTCTTGAGATCCTTTTTTTCTGCGCGTAAT
CTGCTGCTTGCAAACAAAAAAACCACCGCTACCAGCGGTGGTTTGTTTGCCGGATCAAGAGCTACCAACT
CTTTTTCCGAAGGTAACTGGCTTCAGCAGAGCGCAGATACCAAATACTGTTCTTCTAGTGTAGCCGTAGT
TAGCCCACCACTTCAAGAACTCTGTAGCACCGCCTACATACCTCGCTCTGCTAATCCTGTTACCAGTGGC
TGCTGCCAGTGGCGATAAGTCGTGTCTTACCGGGTTGGACTCAAGACGATAGTTACCGGATAAGGCGCAG
CGGTCGGGCTGAACGGGGGGTTCGTGCACACAGCCCAGCTTGGAGCGAACGACCTACACCGAACTGAGAT
ACCTACAGCGTGAGCTATGAGAAAGCGCCACGCTTCCCGAAGGGAGAAAGGCGGACAGGTATCCGGTAAG
CGGCAGGGTCGGAACAGGAGAGCGCACGAGGGAGCTTCCAGGGGGAAACGCCTGGTATCTTTATAGTCCT
GTCGGGTTTCGCCACCTCTGACTTGAGCGTCGATTTTTGTGATGCTCGTCAGGGGGGCGGAGCCTATGGA
AAAACGCCAGCAACGCGGCCTTTTTACGGTTCCTGGCCTTTTGCTGGCCTTTTGCTCACATGTTCTTTCC
TGCGTTATCCCCTGATTCTGTGGATAACCGTATTACCGCCTTTGAGTGAGCTGATACCGCTCGCCGCAGC
CGAACGACCGAGCGCAGCGAGTCAGTGAGCGAGGAAGCGGAAGGCGAGAGTAGGGAACTGCCAGGCATCA
AACTAAGCAGAAGGCCCCTGACGGATGGCCTTTTTGCGTTTCTACAAACTCTTTCTGTGTTGTAAAACGA
CGGCCAGTCTTAAGCTCGGGCCCCCTGGGCGGTTCTGATAACGAGTAATCGTTAATCCGCAAATAACGTA
AAAACCCGCTTCGGCGGGTTTTTTTATGGGGGGAGTTTAGGGAAAGAGCATTTGTCAGAATATTTAAGGG
CGCCTGTCACTTTGCTTGATATATGAGAATTATTTAACCTTATAAATGAGAAAAAAGCAACGCACTTTAA
ATAAGATACGTTGCTTTTTCGATTGATGAACACCTATAATTAAACTATTCATCTATTATTTATGATTTTT
TGTATATACAATATTTCTAGTTTGTTAAAGAGAATTAAGAAAATAAATCTCGAAAATAATAAAGGGAAAA
TCAGTTTTTGATATCAAAATTATACATGTCAACGATAATACAAAATATAATACAAACTATAAGATGTTAT
CAGTATTTATTATCATTTAGAATAAATTTTGTGTCGCCCTTAATTGTGAGCGGATAACAATTACGAGCTT
CATGCACAGTGGCGTTGACTCAATATTGGCCATTAGCCATATTATTCATTGGTTATATAGCATAAATCAA
TATTGGCTATTGGCCATTGCATACGTTGTATCTATATCATAATATGTACATTTATATTGGCTCATGTCCA
ATATGACCGCCATGTTGGCATTGATTATTGACTAGTTATTAATAGTAATCAATTACGGGGTCATTAGTTC
ATAGCCCATATATGGAGTTCCGCGTTACATAACTTACGGTAAATGGCCCGCCTGGCTGACCGCCCAACGA
CCCCCGCCCATTGACGTCAATAATGACGTATGTTCCCATAGTAACGCCAATAGGGACTTTCCATTGACGT
CAATGGGTGGAGTATTTACGGTAAACTGCCCACTTGGCAGTACATCAAGTGTATCATATGCCAAGTACGC
CCCCTATTGACGTCAATGACGGTAAATGGCCCGCCTGGCATTATGCCCAGTACATGACCTTATGGGACTT
TCCTACTTGGCAGTACATCTACGTATTAGTCATCGCTATTACCATGGTGATGCGGTTTTGGCAGTACATC
AATGGGCGTGGATAGCGGTTTGACTCACGGGGATTTCCAAGTCTCCACCCCATTGACGTCAATGGGAGTT
TGTTTTGGCACCAAAATCAACGGGACTTTCCAAAATGTCGTAACAACTCCGCCCCATTGACGCAAATGGG
CGGTAGGCGTGTACGGTGGGAGGTCTATATAAGCAGAGCTCGTTTAGTGAACCGTCAGATCGCCTGGAGA
CGCCATCCACGCTGTTTTGACCTCCATAGAAGACACCGGGACCGATCCAGCCTCCGCGGCCGGGAACGGT
GCATTGGAACGCGGATTCCCCGTGCCAAGAGTGACGTAAGTACCGCCTATAGAGTCTATAGGCCCACCCC
CTTGGCTTCGTTAGAACGCGGCTACAATTAATACATAACCTTATGTATCATACACATACGATTTAGGTGA
CACTATAGAATAACATCCACTTTGCCTTTCTCTCCACAGGTGTCCACTCCCAGGTCCAACTGCACCTCGG
TTCTATCGAAAACGCGCCTGCTAGCGCCACCATGAAGACCATCATTGCCCTGAGCTACATCTTCTGCCTG
GTGTTCGCTGCGGCCGCCTGGCTGTTTATCGCCTCTGCTCCTTTTGAGGTGGCCGAGGGCGAAAATGTGC
ACCTGTCTGTGGTGTACCTGCCTGAGAACCTGTACAGCTACGGCTGGTACAAGGGCAAGACCGTGGAACC
TAACCAGCTGATCGCCGCCTACGTGATCGATACACATGTGCGGACACCCGGACCTGCCTACTCTGGCAGA
GAGACAATCAGCCCTAGCGGCGACCTGCACTTCCAGAACGTGACACTGGAAGATACCGGCTACTACACCC
TGCAAGTGACCTACCGGAACAGCCAGATTGAGCAGGCCTCTCACCACCTGAGAGTGTACGAATCTGTGGC
CCAGCCTAGCATCCAGGCCAGCTCTACAACAGTGACAGAGAAGGGCAGCGTGGTGCTGACCTGCCACACA
AACAATACCGGCACCAGCTTCCAGTGGATCTTCAACAACCAGCGGCTGCAAGTCACCAAGCGGATGAAGC
TGAGCTGGTTCAACCACATGCTGACCATCGATCCCATCAGACAAGAGGACGCCGGCGAGTACCAGTGCGA
GGTGTCCAATCCTGTGTCCAGCAACAGAAGCGACCCTCTGAAGCTGACCGTGAAGTCCGACGACAACACC
CTCGGAGGCGCGCCGGGCGGCGACAAGACCCACACCTGCCCCCCCTGCCCAGCTCCAGAACTGCTGGGAG
GGCCTTCCGTGTTCCTGTTCCCCCCCAAGCCCAAGGACACCCTGATGATCAGCAGGACCCCCGAGGTGAC
CTGCGTGGTGGTGGCCGTGTCCCACGAGGACCCAGAGGTGAAGTTCAACTGGTACGTGGACGGCGTGGAG
GTGCACAACGCCAAGACCAAGCCCAGAGAGGAGCAGTACAACAGCACCTACAGGGTGGTGTCCGTGCTGA
CCGTGCTGCACCAGGACTGGCTGAACGGCAAAGAATACAAGTGCAAAGTCTCCAACAAGGCCCTGGCTGC
CCCAATCGAAAAGACAATCAGCAAGGCCAAGGGCCAGCCACGGGAGCCCCAGGTGTACACCCTGCCCCCC
AGCCGGGAGGAGATGACCAAGAACCAGGTGTCCCTGACCTGTCTGGTGAAGGGCTTCTACCCCAGCGATA
TCGCCGTGGAGTGGGAGAGCAACGGCCAGCCCGAGAACAACTACAAGACCACCCCCCCAGTGCTGGACAG
CGACGGCAGCTTCTTCCTGTACAGCAAGCTGACCGTGGACAAGTCCAGGTGGCAGCAGGGCAACGTGTTC
AGCTGCAGCGTGATGCACGAGGCCCTGCACAACCACTACACCCAGAAGTCCCTGAGCCTGAGCCCCGGCG
GCAGCGGTCTTAATGATATTTTCGAGGCTCAGAAGATTGAGTGGCATGAACACCACCACCATCACCACTA
AGGCCGGCCTGTAGTCACTGGCACAACGCGTTACCCGGTAAGCCAATCGGGTATACACGGTCGTCATACT
GCAGACAGGGTTCTTCTACTTTGCAAGATAGTCTTGAGTAGTAAAATAAATAGATAGAGAAAATCAGCCT
CGACTGTGCCTTCTAGTTGCCAGCCATCTGTTGTTTGCCCCTCCCCCGTGCCTTCCTTGACCCTGGAAGG
TGCCACTCCCACTGTCCTTTCCTAATAAAATGAGGAAATTGCATCACAACACTCAACCCTATCTCGGTCT
ATTCTTTTGATTTATAAGGGATTTTGCCGATTTCGGCCTATTGGTTAAAAAATGAGCTGATTTAACAAAA
ATTTAACGCGAATTAATTCTGTGGAATGTGTGTCAGTTAGGGTGTGGAAAGTCCCCAGGCTCCCCAGCAG
GCAGAAGTATGCAAAGCATGCATCTCAATTAGTCAGCAACCAGGTGTGGAAAGTCCCCAGGCTCCCCAGC
AGGCAGAAGTATGCAAAGCATGCATCTCAATTAGTCAGCAACCATAGTCCCGCCCCTAACTCCGCCCATC
CCGCCCCTAACTCCGCCCAGTTCCGCCCATTCTCCGCCCCATGGCTGACTAATTTTTTTTATTTATGCAG
AGGCCGAGGCCGCCTCTGCCTCTGAGCTATTCCAGAAGTAGTGAGGAGGCTTTTTTGGAGGCCTAGGCTT
TTGCAAAAAGCTCCCGGGAGCTTGTATATCCATTTTCGGATCTGATCAGCACGTGTTGACAATTAATCAT
CGGCATAGTATATCGGCATAGTATAATACGACAAGGTGAGGAACTAAACCATGACCGAGTACAAGCCCAC
GGTGCGCCTCGCCACCCGCGACGACGTCCCCAGGGCCGTACGCACCCTCGCCGCCGCGTTCGCCGACTAC
CCCGCCACGCGCCACACCGTCGATCCGGACCGCCACATCGAGCGGGTCACCGAGCTGCAAGAACTCTTCC
TCACGCGCGTCGGGCTCGACATCGGCAAGGTGTGGGTCGCGGACGACGGCGCCGCGGTGGCGGTCTGGAC
CACGCCGGAGAGCGTCGAAGCGGGGGCGGTGTTCGCCGAGATCGGCCCGCGCATGGCCGAGTTGAGCGGT
TCCCGGCTGGCCGCGCAGCAACAGATGGAAGGCCTCCTGGCGCCGCACCGGCCCAAGGAGCCCGCGTGGT
TCCTGGCCACCGTCGGCGTCTCGCCCGACCACCAGGGCAAGGGTCTGGGCAGCGCCGTCGTGCTCCCCGG
AGTGGAGGCGGCCGAGCGCGCCGGGGTGCCCGCCTTCCTGGAGACATCCGCGCCCCGCAACCTCCCCTTC
TACGAGCGGCTCGGCTTCACCGTCACCGCCGACGTCGAGGTGCCCGAAGGACCGCGCACCTGGTGCATGA
CCCGCAAGCCCGGTGCCTGACACGTGCTACGAGATTTCGATTCCACCGCCGCCTTCTATGAAAGGTTGGG
CTTCGGAATCGTTTTCCGGGACGCCGGCTGGATGATCCTCCAGCGCGGGGATCTCATGCTGGAGTTCTTC
GCCCACCCCAACTTGTTTATTGCAGCTTATAATGGTTACAAATAAAGCAATAGCATCACAAATTTCACAA
ATAAAGCATTTTTTTCACTGCATTCTAGTTGTGGTTTGTCCAAACTCATCAATGTATCTTATCATGTCTG
TATACCGTCGACCTCTAGCTAGAGCTTGGCGTAATCATGGTCATTACCAATGCTTAATCAGTGAGGCACC
TATCTCAGCGATCTGTCTATTTCGTTCATCCATAGTTGCCTGACTCCCCGTCGTGTAGATAACTACGATA
CGGGAGGGCTTACCATCTGGCCCCAGCGCTGCGATGATACCGCGAGAACCACGCTCACCGGCTCCGGATT
TATCAGCAATAAACCAGCCAGCCGGAAGGGCCGAGCGCAGAAGTGGTCCTGCAACTTTATCCGCCTCCAT
CCAGTCTATTAATTGTTGCCGGGAAGCTAGAGTAAGTAGTTCGCCAGTTAATAGTTTGCGCAACGTTGTT
GCCATCGCTACAGGCATCGTGGTGTCACGCTCGTCGTTTGGTATGGCTTCATTCAGCTCCGGTTCCCAAC
GATCAAGGCGAGTTACATGATCCCCCATGTTGTGCAAAAAAGCGGTTAGCTCCTTCGGTCCTCCGATCGT
TGTCAGAAGTAAGTTGGCCGCAGTGTTATCACTCATGGTTATGGCAGCACTGCATAATTCTCTTACTGTC
ATGCCATCCGTAAGATGCTTTTCTGTGACTGGTGAGTACTCAACCAAGTCATTCTGAGAATAGTGTATGC
GGCGACCGAGTTGCTCTTGCCCGGCGTCAATACGGGATAATACCGCGCCACATAGCAGAACTTTAAAAGT
GCTCATCATTGGAAAACGTTCTTCGGGGCGAAAACTCTCAAGGATCTTACCGCTGTTGAGATCCAGTTCG
ATGTAACCCACTCGTGCACCCAACTGATCTTCAGCATCTTTTACTTTCACCAGCGTTTCTGGGTGAGCAA
AAACAGGAAGGCAAAATGCCGCAAAAAAGGGAATAAGGGCGACACGGAAATGTTGAATACTCATATTCTT
CCTT
Features (pLannotate 1.2.2; 21 found; start..end, strand, type, name):
    119..143     -  CDS            KanR (fragment): aminoglycoside phosphotransferase; aph(3')-Ia; confers resistance to kanamycin
    254..842     +  rep_origin     ori: high-copy-number ColE1/pMB1/pBR322/pUC origin of replication
   1067..1084    +  terminator     rrnB T2 terminator (fragment): transcription terminator T2 from the E. coli rrnB gene
   1109..1128    -  CDS            lacZα (fragment): LacZα fragment of β-galactosidase; lacZ fragment
   1584..1600    +  protein_bind   lac operator: The lac repressor binds to the lac operator to inhibit transcription in E. coli. This inhibition can be relieved by adding lactose or isopropyl-β-D-thiogalactopyranoside (IPTG). lac repressor encoded by lacI
   1843..2146    +  enhancer       CMV enhancer: human cytomegalovirus immediate early enhancer
   2147..2350    +  promoter       CMV promoter: human cytomegalovirus (CMV) immediate early promoter
   2486..2529    +  intron         CMV intron (fragment): modified intron A from human cytomegalovirus
   2581..2599    +  promoter       SP6 promoter: promoter for bacteriophage SP6 RNA polymerase
   2603..2640    +  CDS            IgH signal sequence (fragment): signal sequence from the mouse immunoglobulin heavy chain variable region
   2746..3366    +  CDS            CEACAM21 (fragment): CEA21_HUMAN - Experimental evidence at transcript level: Swiss-Prot protein existence level 2. From Homo sapiens (Human).
   3382..4059    +  CDS            IGHG1 (fragment): IGHG1_HUMAN - Experimental evidence at protein level: Swiss-Prot protein existence level 1. Constant region of immunoglobulin heavy chains. Immunoglobulins, also known as antibodies, are membrane-bound or secreted glycoproteins produced by B lymphocytes. In the recognition phase of humoral immunity, the membrane-bound immunoglobulins serve as receptors which, upon binding of a specific antigen, trigger the clonal expansion and differentiation of B lymphocytes into immunoglobulins- secreting plasma cells. Secreted immunoglobulins mediate the effector phase of humoral immunity, which results in
   4274..4385    +  polyA_signal   bGH poly(A) signal: bovine growth hormone polyadenylation signal
   4386..4494    +  rep_origin     f1 ori (fragment): f1 bacteriophage origin of replication; arrow indicates direction of (+) strand synthesis
   4508..4837    +  promoter       SV40 promoter: SV40 enhancer and early promoter
   4885..4932    +  promoter       EM7 promoter: synthetic bacterial promoter&nbsp
   4951..5550    +  CDS            PuroR (fragment): puromycin N-acetyltransferase; pac from Streptomyces; confers resistance to puromycin
   5560..5685    +  CDS            ble (fragment): BLE_KLEPN - Experimental evidence at protein level: Swiss-Prot protein existence level 1. Binding protein with a strong affinity to the bleomycin family of antibiotics. Binds to CL990; an antimitotic-antibiotic compound. From Klebsiella pneumoniae.
   5680..5801    +  polyA_signal   SV40 poly(A) signal: SV40 polyadenylation signal
   5854..6714    -  CDS            AmpR: β-lactamase; bla; confers resistance to ampicillin, carbenicillin, and related antibiotics
   6717..89      -  promoter       AmpR promoter (fragment) (across the origin): bla
