[The description below was written by a language model from this plasmid's Addgene catalogue record and pLannotate feature annotations shown in this document.]
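Description:
pD649-HAsp-CEACAM21-Fc(DAPA)-AviTag-6xHis is a mammalian expression plasmid of about 6.7 kb, built on the pD649 backbone, for producing the extracellular domain of human CEACAM21 as a secreted Fc fusion protein. It is maintained in E. coli as a high-copy plasmid through a ColE1/pUC-type origin and selected with ampicillin via a full-length β-lactamase gene. The annotation also picks up short remnants of KanR, lacZα, an rrnB terminator and f1 ori, which appear to be non-functional fragments of the backbone's history.

Expression is driven by the CMV enhancer and immediate-early promoter, followed by a fragment of CMV intron A and an SP6 promoter that can serve for in vitro transcription or as a sequencing primer site. The open reading frame begins with a signal peptide. The construct name indicates an HA signal peptide, whereas the automated annotation flags this region as a partial match to an immunoglobulin heavy chain signal sequence. The roughly 620 bp CEACAM21 ectodomain sits between retained NotI and AscI sites, so the ectodomain can be exchanged as a cassette. It is fused in frame to a human IgG1 Fc carrying the D265A and P329A (DAPA) substitutions, which are generally used to reduce Fc effector binding. An AviTag for site-specific biotinylation by BirA and a 6xHis tag for metal-affinity purification follow, per the catalogue entry, and the unit ends with a bGH polyadenylation signal. A separate SV40/EM7 promoter cassette encodes puromycin N-acetyltransferase with an SV40 poly(A) signal, offering potential selection in mammalian cells.

The plasmid belongs to a collection made for screening interactions among human immunoglobulin-superfamily cell-surface proteins. The depositor notes that some members may carry an IS4-like transposase insertion upstream of the CMV promoter, though none is annotated here.
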