Addgene plasmid #156620: pD649-HAsp-CEACAM21-Fc(DAPA)-AviTag-6xHis
Purpose: Mammalian expression of cell-surface protein extracellular domain fused to Fc(DAPA)-Avi-6xHis. Protein is secreted from cells.
Depositing lab: Chris Garcia. Depositing organization: Stanford University. Publication: A Human IgSF Cell-Surface Interactome Reveals a Complex Network of Protein-Protein Interactions. Wojtowicz WM, Vielmetter J, Fernandes RA, Siepe DH, Eastman CL, Chisholm GB, Cox S, Klock H, Anderson PW, Rue SM, Miller JJ, Glaser SM, Bragstad ML, Vance J, Lam AW, Lesley SA, Zinn K, Garcia KC. Cell. 2020 Aug 20;182(4):1027-1043.e17. doi: 10.1016/j.cell.2020.07.025. PubMed 32822567.
Backbone
  Vector backbone: pD649
  Backbone size w/o insert (bp): 6106
  Vector type: Mammalian Expression
Growth in bacteria
  Bacterial resistance: Ampicillin, 100 μg/mL
  Growth temperature: 37°C
  Growth strain: DH5alpha
  Copy number: High Copy
Gene/Insert
  Gene/Insert name: CEACAM21 (alt name: CEA21)
  Species: H. sapiens (human)
  Insert size (bp): 618
  Mutation: Fc region of human IgG contains D265A and P329A mutations (DAPA)
  Entrez Gene: CEACAM21 (a.k.a. CEACAM3, R29124_1)
  Promoter: CMV/SP6
  Tag / fusion protein: Fc(DAPA)-AviTag-6xHis (C terminal on backbone)
  Cloning method: Restriction Enzyme; 5′ cloning site GCGGCCGC (not destroyed); 3′ cloning site GGCGCGCC (not destroyed)
  Sequencing primers: 5′ ATTTAGGTGACACTATAG; 3′ CACGTACCAGTTGAACTTCACC
Resource information
  A portion of this plasmid was derived from a plasmid made by: synthesis by ThermoFisher
Terms and licenses: Academic/Nonprofit Terms; Industry Terms: Not Available to Industry
Depositor comments: Some plasmids in this collection may have an IS4-like element ISVsa5 family transposase upstream of the CMV promoter.
How to cite: pD649-HAsp-CEACAM21-Fc(DAPA)-AviTag-6xHis was a gift from Chris Garcia (Addgene plasmid # 156620 ; http://n2t.net/addgene:156620 ; RRID:Addgene_156620)
