>Addgene plasmid #156620 | pD649-HAsp-CEACAM21-Fc(DAPA)-AviTag-6xHis | depositor partial sequence | sequence record 302350 | insert (extracellular domain)
TGGCTGTTTATCGCCTCTGCTCCTTTTGAGGTGGCCGAGGGCGAAAATGTGCACCTGTCTGTGGTGTACC
TGCCTGAGAACCTGTACAGCTACGGCTGGTACAAGGGCAAGACCGTGGAACCTAACCAGCTGATCGCCGC
CTACGTGATCGATACACATGTGCGGACACCCGGACCTGCCTACTCTGGCAGAGAGACAATCAGCCCTAGC
GGCGACCTGCACTTCCAGAACGTGACACTGGAAGATACCGGCTACTACACCCTGCAAGTGACCTACCGGA
ACAGCCAGATTGAGCAGGCCTCTCACCACCTGAGAGTGTACGAATCTGTGGCCCAGCCTAGCATCCAGGC
CAGCTCTACAACAGTGACAGAGAAGGGCAGCGTGGTGCTGACCTGCCACACAAACAATACCGGCACCAGC
TTCCAGTGGATCTTCAACAACCAGCGGCTGCAAGTCACCAAGCGGATGAAGCTGAGCTGGTTCAACCACA
TGCTGACCATCGATCCCATCAGACAAGAGGACGCCGGCGAGTACCAGTGCGAGGTGTCCAATCCTGTGTC
CAGCAACAGAAGCGACCCTCTGAAGCTGACCGTGAAGTCCGACGACAACACCCTCGGA
